Addgene plasmid #169380: pmCellFree_KA1_SARS-COV-2_NSP5
Purpose: Cell-free/mammalian expression vector for SARS-COV-2 virus NSP5 with N-term eGFP
Depositing lab: Kirill Alexandrov.
Backbone
  Vector backbone: pmCellFree_KA1
  Vector type: Cell-free expression vector
Growth in bacteria
  Bacterial resistance: Ampicillin, 100 μg/mL
  Growth temperature: 37°C
  Growth strain: DH5alpha
  Copy number: High Copy
Gene/Insert
  Gene/Insert name: SARS-COV-2 _NSP5
  Species: SARS-Cov2
  Promoter: T7- CMV/CAG
  Tag / fusion protein: His and eGFP (N terminal on insert)
  Cloning method: Gateway Cloning
  Sequencing primers: 5′ NA
Terms and licenses: Academic/Nonprofit Terms; Industry Terms: Not Available to Industry
How to cite: pmCellFree_KA1_SARS-COV-2_NSP5 was a gift from Kirill Alexandrov (Addgene plasmid # 169380 ; http://n2t.net/addgene:169380 ; RRID:Addgene_169380)
