[The description below was written by a language model from this plasmid's Addgene catalogue record and pLannotate feature annotations shown in this document.]
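Description:
pmCellFree_KA1_SARS-COV-2_NSP5 is a 6.9 kb multi-host expression plasmid built on the pmCellFree_KA1 backbone. It is intended for producing SARS-CoV-2 non-structural protein 5 (NSP5) as an N-terminal eGFP fusion, either in cell-free translation systems or in mammalian cells. It is maintained in E. coli through a high-copy ColE1/pUC-type origin and selected with ampicillin via the β-lactamase (AmpR) gene.

The expression cassette stacks two promoter systems. A CAG-type unit (CMV enhancer, chicken β-actin promoter and chimeric intron fragments) drives transcription in mammalian cells. It is followed by a T7 promoter that allows in vitro or coupled transcription–translation with T7 RNA polymerase. Downstream lies the EGFP coding sequence, joined through an attB1 Gateway site to an approximately 1 kb ORF that matches the SARS-CoV-2 replicase polyprotein 1a and is closed by attB2, consistent with the recorded Gateway cloning of the insert. The automated annotation's functional text for this ORF refers to nsp10, but that text is generic to the polyprotein entry. The catalogue identifies the insert as NSP5.

A His-tag fragment is annotated after attB2, whereas the catalogue lists His and eGFP as N-terminal tags, so the position and reading frame of the His tag cannot be settled from the table. The cassette ends with a rabbit β-globin poly(A) signal for mammalian expression and a T7 terminator.

The cassette is flanked by baculovirus recombination regions (lef2/ORF603 and ORF1629), which could permit transfer into a baculovirus genome for insect-cell expression, although the record does not list this use. A single loxP site is also present. The eGFP fusion gives a fluorescent readout of expression and suits interaction or localisation studies.
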