Features (pLannotate 1.2.2; 21 found; start..end, strand, type, name):
      4..39      +  CDS            lef2 (fragment): baculovirus late expression factor 2
    181..1008    +  misc_recomb    baculovirus recombination region (lef2/ORF603): contains ORF603 and part of lef2
   1020..1078    +  misc_recomb    baculovirus recombination region (ORF603) (fragment): contains ORF603 and part of lef2
   1140..1443    +  enhancer       CMV enhancer: human cytomegalovirus immediate early enhancer
   1449..1726    +  promoter       chicken β-actin promoter: No description available
   1727..1862    +  intron         hybrid intron (fragment): hybrid between chicken β-actin (CBA) and minute virus of mice (MMV) introns (Gray et al., 2011)
   1951..2081    +  intron         chimeric intron (fragment): chimera between introns from chicken β-actin and rabbit β-globin
   2147..2165    +  promoter       T7 promoter: promoter for bacteriophage T7 RNA polymerase
   2339..3049    +  CDS            EGFP: EGFP is a basic (constitutively fluorescent) green fluorescent protein published in 1996, derived from Aequorea victoria. It is reported to be a rapidly-maturing weak dimer with moderate acid sensitivity.
   3053..4021    +  CDS            R1A_SARS2 (fragment) (sequence partly withheld): Experimental evidence at protein level: Swiss-Prot protein existence level 1. [Non-structural protein 10]: Plays a pivotal role in viral transcription by stimulating both nsp14 3'-5' exoribonuclease and nsp16 2'-O-methyltransferase activities. Therefore plays an essential role in viral mRNAs cap methylation. From Severe acute respiratory syndrome coronavirus 2 (2019-nCoV) (SARS-CoV-2).
   3074..3098    +  protein_bind   attB1: mutant version of attB; recombination site for the Gateway® BP reaction BP Clonase™
   4023..4047    -  protein_bind   attB2: mutant version of attB; recombination site for the Gateway® BP reaction BP Clonase™
   4082..4099    +  CDS            7xHis (fragment): 6xHis affinity tag
   4111..4179    +  CDS            HBB (fragment): HBB_PONPY - Experimental evidence at transcript level: Swiss-Prot protein existence level 2. Involved in oxygen transport from the lung to the various peripheral tissues. From Pongo pygmaeus (Bornean orangutan).
   4254..4309    +  polyA_signal   β-globin poly(A) signal: rabbit β-globin polyadenylation signal (Gil and Proudfoot, 1987)
   4397..4444    +  terminator     T7 terminator: transcription terminator for bacteriophage T7 RNA polymerase
   4457..5162    +  misc_recomb    baculovirus recombination region (ORF1629): contains part of ORF1629
   5171..5204    +  protein_bind   loxP: Cre-mediated recombination occurs in the 8-bp core sequence (GCATACAT). Cre recombinase
   5372..5959    -  rep_origin     ori: high-copy-number ColE1/pMB1/pBR322/pUC origin of replication
   5972..6832    -  CDS            AmpR: β-lactamase; bla; confers resistance to ampicillin, carbenicillin, and related antibiotics
   6833..6884    -  promoter       AmpR promoter (fragment): bla
>Addgene plasmid #169380 | pmCellFree_KA1_SARS-COV-2_NSP5 | addgene full sequence | sequence record 335068 | Addgene NGS Result
TCCTGCATCTTTTAATCAAATCCCAAGATGTGTATAAACGCGCCGGTATGTACAGGAAGAGGTTTATACT
AAACTGTTACATTGCAAACGTGGTTTCGTGTGCCAAGTGTGAAAACCGATGTTTAATCAAGGCTCTGACG
CATTTCTACAACCACGACTCCAAGTGTGTGGGTGAAGTCATGCATCTTTTAATCAAATCCCAAGATGTGT
ATAAACCACCAAACTGCCAAAAAATGAAAACTGTCGACAAGCTCTGTCCGTTTGCTGGCAACTGCAAGGG
TCTCAATCCTATTTGTAATTATTGAATAATAAAACAATTATAAATGTCAAATTTGTTTTTTATTAACGAT
ACAAACCAAACGCAACAAGAACATTTGTAGTATTATCTATAATTGAAAACGCGTAGTTATAATCGCTGAG
GTAATATTTAAAATCATTTTCAAATGATTCACAGTTAATTTGCGACAATATAATTTTATTTTCACATAAA
CTAGACGCCTTGTCGTCTTCTTCTTCGTATTCCTTCTCTTTTTCATTTTTCTCTTCATAAAAATTAACAT
AGTTATTATCGTATCCATATATGTATCTATCGTATAGAGTAAATTTTTTGTTGTCATAAATATATATGTC
TTTTTTAATGGGGTGTATAGTACCGCTGCGCATAGTTTTTCTGTAATTTACAACAGTGCTATTTTCTGGT
AGTTCTTCGGAGTGTGTTGCTTTAATTATTAAATTTATATAATCAATGAATTTGGGATCGTCGGTTTTGT
ACAATATGTTGCCGGCATAGTACGCAGCTTCTTCTAGTTCAATTACACCATTTTTTAGCAGCACCGGATT
AACATAACTTTCCAAAATGTTGTACGAACCGTTAAACAAAAACAGTTCACCTCCCTTTTCTATACTATTG
TCTGCGAGCAGTTGTTTGTTGTTAAAAATAACAGCCATTGTAATGAGACGCACAAACTAATATCACAAAC
TGGAAATGTCTATCAATATATAGTTGCTGATGGCCGGCCGTAATGAGACGCACAAACTAATATCACAAAC
TGGAAATGTCTATCAATATATAGTTGCTCTAGTTATTAATAGTAATCAATTACGGGGTCATTAGTTCATA
GCCCATATATGGAGTTCCGCGTTACATAACTTACGGTAAATGGCCCGCCTGGCTGACCGCCCAACGACCC
CCGCCCATTGACGTCAATAATGACGTATGTTCCCATAGTAACGCCAATAGGGACTTTCCATTGACGTCAA
TGGGTGGAGTATTTACGGTAAACTGCCCACTTGGCAGTACATCAAGTGTATCATATGCCAAGTACGCCCC
CTATTGACGTCAATGACGGTAAATGGCCCGCCTGGCATTATGCCCAGTACATGACCTTATGGGACTTTCC
TACTTGGCAGTACATCTACGTATTAGTCATCGCTATTACCATGCATGGTCGAGGTGAGCCCCACGTTCTG
CTTCACTCTCCCCATCTCCCCCCCCTCCCCACCCCCAATTTTGTATTTATTTATTTTTTAATTATTTTGT
GCAGCGATGGGGGCGGGGGGGGGGGGGGGGCGCGCGCCRGGGGGGGGGGGGGGGGGSGGGGGGSGGGGSG
GGGSGAGGCGGAGAGGTGCGGCGGCAGCCAATCAGAGCGGCGCGCTCCGAAAGTTTCCTTTTATGGCGAG
GCGGCGGCGGCGGCGGCCCTATAAAAAGCGAAGCGCGCGGCGGGCGGGAGTCGCTGCGCGCTGCCTTCGC
CCCGTGCCCCGCTCCGCCGCCGCCTCGCGCCGCCCGCCCCGGCTCTGACTGACCGCGTTACTCCCACAGG
TGAGCGGGCGGGACGGCCCTTCTCCTTCGGGCTGTAATTAGCGCTTGGTTTAATGACGGCTTGTTTCTTT
TCTGTGGCTGCGTGAAAGCCTTGAGGGGCTCCGGGAGGGCCCTTTGTGCGGGGGGAGCGGCTCGGGGCTG
TCCGCGGGGGGACGGCTGCCTTCGGGGGGGACGGGGCAGGGCGGGGTTCGGCTTCTGGCGTGTGACCGGC
GGCTCTAGAGCCTCTGCTAACCATGTTCATGCCTTCTTCTTTTTCCTACAGCTCCTGGGCAACGTGCTGG
TTATTGTGCTGTCTCATCATTTTGGCAAAGAATTGGATCGGACGTCTAATACGACTCACTATAGGGACAT
CTTAAGTTTATTTTATTTTATTTTATTTTATTTTATTTTATTTTATTTTATTTTATTTTATTTTATTTAA
CCATGACAGTAATGTATAAAGTCTGTAAAGACATTAAACACGTAAGTGAAACCATGGGCACCTCTGGTCA
CCACCATCACCACCATCACCACGGCACAAGCAAGGGCGAGGAGCTGTTCACCGGGGTGGTGCCCATCCTG
GTCGAGTTGGACGGCGACGTAAACGGCCACAAGTTCAGCGTGTCCGGCGAGGGCGAGGGCGATGCCACCT
ACGGCAAGCTGACCCTGAAGTTCATCTGCACCACCGGCAAGCTGCCCGTGCCCTGGCCCACCCTCGTGAC
CACCCTGACCTACGGCGTGCAGTGCTTCAGCCGCTACCCCGACCACATGAAGCAGCACGACTTCTTCAAG
TCCGCCATGCCCGAAGGCTACGTCCAGGAGCGCACCATCTTCTTCAAGGACGACGGCAACTACAAGACCC
GCGCCGAGGTGAAGTTCGAGGGCGACACCCTGGTGAACCGCATCGAGCTGAAGGGCATCGACTTCAAGGA
GGACGGCAACATCCTGGGGCACAAGCTGGAGTACAACTACAACAGCCACAACGTCTATATCATGGCCGAC
AAGCAGAAGAACGGCATCAAGGTGAACTTCAAGATCCGCCACAACATCGAGGACGGCAGCGTGCAGCTCG
CCGACCACTACCAGCAGAACACCCCCATCGGCGACGGCCCCGTGCTGCTGCCCGACAACCACTACCTGAG
CACCCAGTCCGCCCTGAGCAAAGACCCCAACGAGAAGCGCGATCACATGGTCCTGCTGGAGTTCGTGACC
GCCGCCGGGATCACTCTCGGCATGGACGAGCTATACAAGCTGGAGGTGCTCTTCCAGGGTCCGACAAGTT
TGTACAAAAAAGCAGGCTTAATG
[918 nt withheld, positions 3104-4021]
AACCCAGCTTTCTTGTACAAAGTGGTGTAAGCGGCCGCCAGCTTTCTAGACCAGTTTAAACATCACCATC
ACCATCACTAAGTGATTAACCTCAGGTGCAGGCTGCCTATCAGAAGGTGGTGGCTGGTGTGGCCAATGCC
CTGGCTCACAAATACCACTGAGATCGATCTTTTTCCCTCTGCCAAAAATTATGGGGACATCATGAAGCCC
CTTGAGCATCTGACTTCTGGCTAATAAAGGAAATTTATTTTCATTGCAATAGTGTGTTGGAATTTTTTGT
GTCTCTCACTCGGAAGGACATATGGGAGGGCAAATCATTTAAAACATCAGAATGAGTATTTGGTTTAGAG
TTTGGCAACATATGCCCATATGTAACTAGCATAACCCCTTGGGGCCTCTAAACGGGTCTTGAGGGGTTTT
TTGCTGAAAGCATGCGGAGGAAATTCTCCTTGAAGTTTCCCTGGTGTTCAAAGTAAAGGAGTTTGCACCA
GACGCACCTCTGTTCACTGGTCCGGCGTATTAAAACACGATACATTGTTATTAGTACATTTATTAAGCGC
TAGATTCTGTGCGTTGTTGATTTACAGACAATTGTTGTACGTATTTTAATAATTCATTAAATTTATAATC
TTTAGGGTGGTATGTTAGAGCGAAAATCAAATGATTTTCAGCGTCTTTATATCTGAATTTAAATATTAAA
TCCTCAATAGATTTGTAAAATAGGTTTCGATTAGTTTCAAACAAGGGTTGTTTTTCCGAACCGATGGCTG
GACTATCTAATGGATTTTCGCTCAACGCCACAAAACTTGCCAAATCTTGTAGCAGCAATCTAGCTTTGTC
GATATTCGTTTGTGTTTTGTTTTGTAATAAAGGTTCGACGTCGTTCAAAATATTATGCGCTTTTGTATTT
CTTTCATCACTGTCGTTAGTGTACAATTGACTCGACGTAAACACGTTAAATAGAGCTTGGACATATTTAA
CATCGGGCGTGTTAGCTTTATTAGGCCGATTATCGTCGTCGTCCCAACCCTCGTCGTTAGAAGTTGCTTC
CGAAGACGATTTTGCCATAGCCACACGACGCCTATTAATTGTGTCGGCTAACACGTCCGCGATCAAATTT
GTAGTTGAGCTTTTTGGAATTGCGATCGCATAACTTCGTATAGCATACATTATACGAAGTTATAAGCTCG
GAACGCTGCGCTCGGTCGTTCGGCTGCGGCGAGCGGTATCAGCTCACTCAAAGGCGGTAATACGGTTATC
CACAGAATCAGGGGATAACGCAGGAAAGAACATGTGAGCAAAAGGCCAGCAAAAGGCCAGGAACCGTAAA
AAGGCCGCGTTGCTGGCGTTTTTCCATAGGCTCCGCCCCCTGACGAGCATCACAAAAATCGACGCTCAAG
TCAGAGGTGGCGAAACCCGACAGGACTATAAAGATACCAGGCGTTTCCCCCTGGAAGCTCCCTCGTGCGC
TCTCCTGTTCCGACCCTGCCGCTTACCGGATACCTGTCCGCCTTTCTCCCTTCGGGAAGCGTGGCGCTTT
CTCATAGCTCACGCTGTAGGTATCTCAGTTCGGTGTAGGTCGTTCGCTCCAAGCTGGGCTGTGTGCACGA
ACCCCCCGTTCAGCCCGACCGCTGCGCCTTATCCGGTAACTATCGTCTTGAGTCCAACCCGGTAAGACAC
GACTTATCGCCACTGGCAGCAGCCACTGGTAACAGGATTAGCAGAGCGAGGTATGTAGGCGGTGCTACAG
AGTTCTTGAAGTGGTGGCCTAACTACGGCTACACTAGAAGAACAGTATTTGGTATCTGCGCTCTGCTGAA
GCCAGTTACCTTCGGAAAAAGAGTTGGTAGCTCTTGATCCGGCAAACAAACCACCGCTGGTAGCGGTGGT
TTTTTTGTTTGCAAGCAGCAGATTACGCGCAGAAAAAAAGGATCTCAAGAAGATCCTTTGTTACCAATGC
TTAATCAGTGAGGCACCTATCTCAGCGATCTGTCTATTTCGTTCATCCATAGTTGCCTGACTCCCCGTCG
TGTAGATAACTACGATACGGGAGGGCTTACCATCTGGCCCCAGTGCTGCAATGATACCGCGAGACCCACG
CTCACCGGCTCCAGATTTATCAGCAATAAACCAGCCAGCCGGAAGGGCCGAGCGCAGAAGTGGTCCTGCA
ACTTTATCCGCCTCCATCCAGTCTATTAATTGTTGCCGGGAAGCTAGAGTAAGTAGTTCGCCAGTTAATA
GTTTGCGCAACGTTGTTGCCATTGCTACAGGCATCGTGGTGTCACGCTCGTCGTTTGGTATGGCTTCATT
CAGCTCCGGTTCCCAACGATCAAGGCGAGTTACATGATCCCCCATGTTGTGCAAAAAAGCGGTTAGCTCC
TTCGGTCCTCCGATCGTTGTCAGAAGTAAGTTGGCCGCAGTGTTATCACTCATGGTTATGGCAGCACTGC
ATAATTCTCTTACTGTCATGCCATCCGTAAGATGCTTTTCTGTGACTGGTGAGTACTCAACCAAGTCATT
CTGAGAATAGTGTATGCGGCGACCGAGTTGCTCTTGCCCGGCGTCAATACGGGATAATACCGCGCCACAT
AGCAGAACTTTAAAAGTGCTCATCATTGGAAAACGTTCTTCGGGGCGAAAACTCTCAAGGATCTTACCGC
TGTTGAGATCCAGTTCGATGTAACCCACTCGTGCACCCAACTGATCTTCAGCATCTTTTACTTTCACCAG
CGTTTCTGGGTGAGCAAAAACAGGAAGGCAAAATGCCGCAAAAAAGGGAATAAGGGCGACACGGAAATGT
TGAATACTCATACTCTTCCTTTTTCAATATTATTGAAGCATTTATCAGGGTTATTGTCTCATGTCCGCGC
GTT
